Addgene plasmid #213002: pBOBI TP53 S46D
Purpose: expresses human P53
Depositing lab: Sheng-cai Lin. Publication: Low glucose metabolite 3-phosphoglycerate switches PHGDH from serine synthesis to p53 activation to control cell fate. Wu YQ, Zhang CS, Xiong J, Cai DQ, Wang CZ, Wang Y, Liu YH, Wang Y, Li Y, Wu J, Wu J, Lan B, Wang X, Chen S, Cao X, Wei X, Hu HH, Guo H, Yu Y, Ghafoor A, Xie C, Wu Y, Xu Z, Zhang C, Zhu M, Huang X, Sun X, Lin SY, Piao HL, Zhou J, Lin SC. Cell Res. 2023 Nov;33(11):835-850. doi: 10.1038/s41422-023-00874-4. Epub 2023 Sep 19. PubMed 37726403.
Backbone
  Vector backbone: pBOBI
  Vector type: Mammalian Expression
Growth in bacteria
  Bacterial resistance: Ampicillin, 100 μg/mL
  Growth temperature: 37°C
  Growth strain: DH5alpha
  Copy number: High Copy
Gene/Insert
  Gene/Insert name: P53 (alt name: TP53)
  Species: H. sapiens (human)
  Insert size (bp): 1182
  Mutation: S46D
  Entrez Gene: TP53 (a.k.a. BCC7, BMFS5, LFS1, P53, TRP53)
  Promoter: cmv
  Cloning method: Ligation Independent Cloning
  Sequencing primers: 5′ PLNCX-F; 3′ TACTCACCCCAACAGCTGGC
Terms and licenses: Academic/Nonprofit Terms; Industry Terms: Not Available to Industry
How to cite: pBOBI TP53 S46D was a gift from Sheng-cai Lin (Addgene plasmid # 213002 ; http://n2t.net/addgene:213002 ; RRID:Addgene_213002)
