[The description below was written by a language model from this plasmid's Addgene catalogue record and pLannotate feature annotations shown in this document.]
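Description:
pBOBI TP53 S46D is a mammalian expression plasmid built on the pBOBI backbone. The catalogue lists it simply as a mammalian expression vector, but the feature table shows the architecture of an HIV-1-derived lentiviral transfer vector. A CMV enhancer/promoter sits upstream of a truncated 5' LTR, an arrangement that normally drives genomic RNA production in packaging cells. It is followed by the Ψ packaging signal with a gag fragment, the Rev response element for Rev-dependent nuclear export, and the cPPT/CTS element. A WPRE lies downstream of the insert to enhance transcript expression, ahead of the 3' LTR sequences and a bGH polyadenylation signal. Whether the 3' LTR carries a self-inactivating deletion is not stated in the record.

The payload is the 1182 bp human TP53 coding sequence under an internal CMV enhancer/promoter, carrying an S46D substitution. Replacing serine with aspartate is a common way to mimic constitutive phosphorylation, and the associated publication concerns p53 activation under low glucose, but the record itself only gives the purpose as expressing human p53. No epitope tag or reporter is annotated. A chimeric intron annotation appears downstream of the coding sequence.

Outside the viral cassette, an SV40 promoter together with the bacterial EM7 promoter drives a bleomycin/Zeocin resistance gene with an SV40 poly(A) signal. In bacteria the plasmid is maintained by a high-copy ColE1/pUC-type origin and selected with ampicillin through AmpR. An f1 origin and residual lac promoter/operator sequences are also present. The construct suits transient transfection and, judging from its viral elements, lentiviral delivery of the p53 mutant.
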