Features (pLannotate 1.2.2; 33 found; start..end, strand, type, name):
    175..374     +  promoter       CMV promoter: human cytomegalovirus (CMV) immediate early promoter
    392..572     +  LTR            5' LTR (truncated): truncated 5' long terminal repeat (LTR) from HIV-1
    619..744     +  misc_feature   HIV-1 Ψ: packaging signal of human immunodeficiency virus type 1
    728..1091    +  CDS            HIV-1 gag (fragment): gag protein from human immunodeficiency virus 1; gag
   1237..1470    +  misc_feature   RRE: The Rev response element (RRE) of HIV-1 allows for Rev-dependent mRNA export from the nucleus to the cytoplasm.
   1847..1947    +  CDS            Rev (fragment): human immunodeficiency virus 1 (HIV-1) Rev protein; rev; enhances nuclear export of unspliced and incompletely spliced viral mRNAs
   1951..2067    +  misc_feature   cPPT/CTS: central polypurine tract and central termination sequence of HIV-1
   2090..2393    +  enhancer       CMV enhancer: human cytomegalovirus immediate early enhancer
   2394..2597    +  promoter       CMV promoter: human cytomegalovirus (CMV) immediate early promoter
   2705..3886    +  CDS            p53: human tumor suppressor protein that is often mutated in cancers; Homo sapiens TP53; responds to cellular stresses to regulate the expression of target genes
   3973..4202    +  intron         chimeric intron: chimera between introns from adenovirus and immunoglobulin heavy chain genes
   4266..4376    +  CDS            nef (fragment): NEF_HV1Z2 - Experimental evidence at protein level: Swiss-Prot protein existence level 1. Extracellular Nef protein targets CD4(+) T-lymphocytes for apoptosis by interacting with CXCR4 surface receptors. From Human immunodeficiency virus type 1 group M subtype D (isolate Z2/CDC-Z34) (HIV-1).
   4379..4967    +  misc_feature   WPRE: woodchuck hepatitis virus posttranscriptional regulatory element
   4984..5052    +  CDS            nef (fragment): NEF_HV1Z2 - Experimental evidence at protein level: Swiss-Prot protein existence level 1. Extracellular Nef protein targets CD4(+) T-lymphocytes for apoptosis by interacting with CXCR4 surface receptors. From Human immunodeficiency virus type 1 group M subtype D (isolate Z2/CDC-Z34) (HIV-1).
   5054..5366    +  LTR            5' LTR (fragment): 5' long terminal repeat (LTR) from HIV-1
   5374..5554    +  LTR            5' LTR (truncated): truncated 5' long terminal repeat (LTR) from HIV-1
   5586..5810    +  polyA_signal   bGH poly(A) signal: bovine growth hormone polyadenylation signal
   5814..5835    +  promoter       SV40 promoter (fragment): SV40 enhancer and early promoter
   5856..6284    +  rep_origin     f1 ori (sequence partly withheld): f1 bacteriophage origin of replication; arrow indicates direction of (+) strand synthesis
   6298..6627    +  promoter       SV40 promoter: SV40 enhancer and early promoter
   6675..6722    +  promoter       EM7 promoter: synthetic bacterial promoter&nbsp
   6741..7115    +  CDS            BleoR: antibiotic-binding protein; Sh ble from Streptoalloteichus hindustanus; confers resistance to bleomycin, phleomycin, and Zeocin™
   7125..7250    +  CDS            ble (fragment): BLE_KLEPN - Experimental evidence at protein level: Swiss-Prot protein existence level 1. Binding protein with a strong affinity to the bleomycin family of antibiotics. Binds to CL990; an antimitotic-antibiotic compound. From Klebsiella pneumoniae.
   7245..7366    +  polyA_signal   SV40 poly(A) signal: SV40 polyadenylation signal
   7439..7455    -  protein_bind   lac operator: The lac repressor binds to the lac operator to inhibit transcription in E. coli. This inhibition can be relieved by adding lactose or isopropyl-β-D-thiogalactopyranoside (IPTG). lac repressor encoded by lacI
   7463..7493    -  promoter       lac promoter: promoter for the E. coli lac operon
   7508..7529    -  protein_bind   CAP binding site: CAP binding activates transcription in the presence of cAMP. E. coli catabolite activator protein
   7542..7634    -  CDS            lacI (fragment): lac repressor; lacI; The lac repressor binds to the lac operator to inhibit transcription in E. coli. This inhibition can be relieved by adding lactose or isopropyl-β-D-thiogalactopyranoside (IPTG).
   7817..8405    -  rep_origin     ori: high-copy-number ColE1/pMB1/pBR322/pUC origin of replication
   8576..9436    -  CDS            AmpR: β-lactamase; bla; confers resistance to ampicillin, carbenicillin, and related antibiotics
   9437..9541    -  promoter       AmpR promoter: bla
   9600..9652    -  misc_feature   bom (fragment): basis of mobility region from pBR322
   9807..174     +  enhancer       CMV enhancer (across the origin): human cytomegalovirus immediate early enhancer
>Addgene plasmid #213002 | pBOBI TP53 S46D | addgene full sequence | sequence record 431676 | Addgene NGS Result
TATTTACGGTAAACTGCCCACTTGGCAGTACATCAAGTGTATCATATGCCAAGTACGCCCCCTATTGACG
TCAATGACGGTAAATGGCCCGCCTGGCATTATGCCCAGTACATGACCTTATGGGACTTTCCTACTTGGCA
GTACATCTACGTATTAGTCATCGCTATTACCATGGTGATGCGGTTTTGGCAGTACATCAATGGGCGTGGA
TAGCGGTTTGACTCACGGGGATTTCCAAGTCTCCACCCCATTGACGTCAATGGGAGTTTGTTTTGGCACC
AAAATCAACGGGACTTTCCAAAATGTCGTAACAACTCCGCCCCATTGACGCAAATGGGCGGTAGGCGTGT
ACGGTGGGAGGTCTATATAAGCAGCGCGTTTTGCCTGTACTGGGTCTCTCTGGTTAGACCAGATCTGAGC
CTGGGAGCTCTCTGGCTAACTAGGGAACCCACTGCTTAAGCCTCAATAAAGCTTGCCTTGAGTGCTTCAA
GTAGTGTGTGCCCGTCTGTTGTGTGACTCTGGTAACTAGAGATCCCTCAGACCCTTTTAGTCAGTGTGGA
AAATCTCTAGCAGTGGCGCCCGAACAGGGACTTGAAAGCGAAAGGGAAACCAGAGGAGCTCTCTCGACGC
AGGACTCGGCTTGCTGAAGCGCGCACGGCAAGAGGCGAGGGGCGGCGACTGGTGAGTACGCCAAAAATTT
TGACTAGCGGAGGCTAGAAGGAGAGAGATGGGTGCGAGAGCGTCAGTATTAAGCGGGGGAGAATTAGATC
GCGATGGGAAAAAATTCGGTTAAGGCCAGGGGGAAAGAAAAAATATAAATTAAAACATATAGTATGGGCA
AGCAGGGAGCTAGAACGATTCGCAGTTAATCCTGGCCTGTTAGAAACATCAGAAGGCTGTAGACAAATAC
TGGGACAGCTACAACCATCCCTTCAGACAGGATCAGAAGAACTTAGATCATTATATAATACAGTAGCAAC
CCTCTATTGTGTGCATCAAAGGATAGAGATAAAAGACACCAAGGAAGCTTTAGACAAGATAGAGGAAGAG
CAAAACAAAAGTAAGACCACCGCACAGCAAGCGGCCGCTGATCTTCAGACCTGGAGGAGGAGATATGAGG
GACAATTGGAGAAGTGAATTATATAAATATAAAGTAGTAAAAATTGAACCATTAGGAGTAGCACCCACCA
AGGCAAAGAGAAGAGTGGTGCAGAGAGAAAAAAGAGCAGTGGGAATAGGAGCTTTGTTCCTTGGGTTCTT
GGGAGCAGCAGGAAGCACTATGGGCGCAGCGTCAATGACGCTGACGGTACAGGCCAGACAATTATTGTCT
GGTATAGTGCAGCAGCAGAACAATTTGCTGAGGGCTATTGAGGCGCAACAGCATCTGTTGCAACTCACAG
TCTGGGGCATCAAGCAGCTCCAGGCAAGAATCCTGGCTGTGGAAAGATACCTAAAGGATCAACAGCTCCT
GGGGATTTGGGGTTGCTCTGGAAAACTCATTTGCACCACTGCTGTGCCTTGGAATGCTAGTTGGAGTAAT
AAATCTCTGGAACAGATTTGGAATCACACGACCTGGATGGAGTGGGACAGAGAAATTAACAATTACACAA
GCTTAATACACTCCTTAATTGAAGAATCGCAAAACCAGCAAGAAAAGAATGAACAAGAATTATTGGAATT
AGATAAATGGGCAAGTTTGTGGAATTGGTTTAACATAACAAATTGGCTGTGGTATATAAAATTATTCATA
ATGATAGTAGGAGGCTTGGTAGGTTTAAGAATAGTTTTTGCTGTACTTTCTATAGTGAATAGAGTTAGGC
AGGGATATTCACCATTATCGTTTCAGACCCACCTCCCAACCCCGAGGGGACCCGACAGGCCCGAAGGAAT
AGAAGAAGAAGGTGGAGAGAGAGACAGAGACAGATCCATTCGATTAGTGAACGGATCAACTTTTAAAAGA
AAAGGGGGGATTGGGGGGTACAGTGCAGGGGAAAGAATAGTAGACATAATAGCAACAGACATACAAACTA
AAGAATTACAAAAACAAATTACAAAATTCAAAATTTTATCGATAAGCTTGGGAGTTCCGCGTTACATAAC
TTACGGTAAATGGCCCGCCTGGCTGACCGCCCAACGACCCCCGCCCATTGACGTCAATAATGACGTATGT
TCCCATAGTAACGCCAATAGGGACTTTCCATTGACGTCAATGGGTGGAGTATTTACGGTAAACTGCCCAC
TTGGCAGTACATCAAGTGTATCATATGCCAAGTACGCCCCCTATTGACGTCAATGACGGTAAATGGCCCG
CCTGGCATTATGCCCAGTACATGACCTTATGGGACTTTCCTACTTGGCAGTACATCTACGTATTAGTCAT
CGCTATTACCATGGTGATGCGGTTTTGGCAGTACATCAATGGGCGTGGATAGCGGTTTGACTCACGGGGA
TTTCCAAGTCTCCACCCCATTGACGTCAATGGGAGTTTGTTTTGGCACCAAAATCAACGGGACTTTCCAA
AATGTCGTAACAACTCCGCCCCATTGACGCAAATGGGCGGTAGGCGTGTACGGTGGGAGGTCTATATAAG
CAGAGCTCGTTTAGTGAACCGTCAGATCGCCTGGAGACGCCATCCACGCTGTTTTGACCTCCATAGAAGA
CACCGACTGAGCTCCTTAAGGTTAACTCTAGAGAATTCGGATCCATGGAGGAGCCGCAGTCAGATCCTAG
CGTCGAGCCCCCTCTGAGTCAGGAAACATTTTCAGACCTATGGAAACTACTTCCTGAAAACAACGTTCTG
TCCCCCTTGCCGTCCCAAGCAATGGATGATTTGATGCTGGACCCGGACGATATTGAACAATGGTTCACTG
AAGACCCAGGTCCAGATGAAGCTCCCAGAATGCCAGAGGCTGCTCCCCCCGTGGCCCCTGCACCAGCAGC
TCCTACACCGGCGGCCCCTGCACCAGCCCCCTCCTGGCCCCTGTCATCTTCTGTCCCTTCCCAGAAAACC
TACCAGGGCAGCTACGGTTTCCGTCTGGGCTTCTTGCATTCTGGGACAGCCAAGTCTGTGACTTGCACGT
ACTCCCCTGCCCTCAACAAGATGTTTTGCCAACTGGCCAAGACCTGCCCTGTGCAGCTGTGGGTTGATTC
CACACCCCCGCCCGGCACCCGCGTCCGCGCCATGGCCATCTACAAGCAGTCACAGCACATGACGGAGGTT
GTGAGGCGCTGCCCCCACCATGAGCGCTGCTCAGATAGCGATGGTCTGGCCCCTCCTCAGCATCTTATCC
GAGTGGAAGGAAATTTGCGTGTGGAGTATTTGGATGACAGAAACACTTTTCGACATAGTGTGGTGGTGCC
CTATGAGCCGCCTGAGGTTGGCTCTGACTGTACCACCATCCACTACAACTACATGTGTAACAGTTCCTGC
ATGGGCGGCATGAACCGGAGGCCCATCCTCACCATCATCACACTGGAAGACTCCAGTGGTAATCTACTGG
GACGGAACAGCTTTGAGGTGCGTGTTTGTGCCTGTCCTGGGAGAGACCGGCGCACAGAGGAGGAGAATCT
CCGCAAGAAAGGGGAGCCTCACCACGAGCTGCCCCCAGGGAGCACTAAGCGAGCACTGCCCAACAACACC
AGCTCCTCTCCCCAGCCAAAGAAGAAACCACTGGATGGAGAATATTTCACCCTTCAGATCCGTGGGCGTG
AGCGCTTCGAGATGTTCCGAGAGCTGAATGAGGCCTTGGAACTCAAGGATGCCCAGGCTGGGAAGGAGCC
AGGGGGGAGCAGGGCTCACTCCAGCCACCTGAAGTCCAAAAAGGGTCAGTCTACCTCCCGCCATAAAAAA
CTCATGTTCAAGACAGAAGGGCCTGACTCAGACTGACTCGAGCCATGGAAGCTTGATATCTAACTGACTG
AACCGGTGGTACCGAGGAATTAATTCGCTGTCTGCGAGGGCCAGCTGTTGGGGTGAGTACTCCCTCTCAA
AAGCGGGCATGACTTCTGCGCTAAGATTGTCAGTTTCCAAAAACGAGGAGGATTTGATATTCACCTGGCC
CGCGGTGATGCCTTTGAGGGTGGCCGCGTCCATCTGGTCAGAAAAGACAATCTTTTTGTTGTCAAGCTTG
AGGTGTGGCAGGCTTGAGATCTGGCCATACACTTGAGTGACAATGACATCCACTTTGCCTTTCTCTCCAC
AGGTGTCCACTCCCAGGTCCAACTGCAGGTCGAGCATGCATCTAGGGCGGCCAATTCCGCCGATCCTGGA
AAAACATGGAGCAATCACAAGTAGCAATACAGCAGCTACCAATGCTGATTGTGCCTGGCTAGAAGCACAA
GAGGAGGAGGAGGTGGGTTTTCCAGTCACACCTCAGACAATCAACCTCTGGATTACAAAATTTGTGAAAG
ATTGACTGGTATTCTTAACTATGTTGCTCCTTTTACGCTATGTGGATACGCTGCTTTAATGCCTTTGTAT
CATGCTATTGCTTCCCGTATGGCTTTCATTTTCTCCTCCTTGTATAAATCCTGGTTGCTGTCTCTTTATG
AGGAGTTGTGGCCCGTTGTCAGGCAACGTGGCGTGGTGTGCACTGTGTTTGCTGACGCAACCCCCACTGG
TTGGGGCATTGCCACCACCTGTCAGCTCCTTTCCGGGACTTTCGCTTTCCCCCTCCCTATTGCCACGGCG
GAACTCATCGCCGCCTGCCTTGCCCGCTGCTGGACAGGGGCTCGGCTGTTGGGCACTGACAATTCCGTGG
TGTTGTCGGGGAAGCTGACGTCCTTTCCATGGCTGCTCGCCTGTGTTGCCACCTGGATTCTGCGCGGGAC
GTCCTTCTGCTACGTCCCTTCGGCCCTCAATCCAGCGGACCTTCCTTCCCGCGGCCTGCTGCCGGCTCTG
CGGCCTCTTCCGCGTCTTCGCCTTCGCCCTCAGACGAGTCGGATCTCCCTTTGGGCCGCCTCCCCGCCTG
GAATTCGAGCTCGGTACCTTTAAGACCAATGACTTACAAGGCAGCTGTAGATCTTAGCCACTTTTTAAAA
GAAAAGGGGGGACTGGAAGGGCTAATTCACTCCCAACGAAGACAAGATATCCTTGATCTGTGGATCTACC
ACACACAAGGCTACTTCCCTGATTGGCAGAACTACACACCAGGGCCAGGGATCAGATATCCACTGACCTT
TGGATGGTGCTACAAGCTAGTACCAGTTGAGCAAGAGAAGGTAGAAGAAGCCAATGAAGGAGAGAACACC
CGCTTGTTACACCCTGTGAGCCTGCATGGGATGGATGACCCGGAGAGAGAAGTATTAGAGTGGAGGTTTG
ACAGCCGCCTAGCATTTCATCACATGGCCCGAGAGCTGCATCCGGACTGTACTGGGTCTCTCTGGTTAGA
CCAGATCTGAGCCTGGGAGCTCTCTGGCTAACTAGGGAACCCACTGCTTAAGCCTCAATAAAGCTTGCCT
TGAGTGCTTCAAGTAGTGTGTGCCCGTCTGTTGTGTGACTCTGGTAACTAGAGATCCCTCAGACCCTTTT
AGTCAGTGTGGAAAATCTCTAGCAGGGCCGCTTTAAACCCGCTGATCAGCCTCGACTGTGCCTTCTAGTT
GCCAGCCATCTGTTGTTTGCCCCTCCCCCGTGCCTTCCTTGACCCTGGAAGGTGCCACTCCCACTGTCCT
TTCCTAATAAAATGAGGAAATTGCATCGCATTGTCTGAGTAGGTGTCATTCTATTCTGGGGGGTGGGGTG
GGGCAGGACAGCAAGGGGGAGGATTGGGAAGACAATAGCAGGCATGCTGGGGATGCGGTGGGCTCTATGG
CTTCTGAGGCGGAAAGAACCAGCTGGGGCTCTAGGGGGTATCCCC
[124 nt withheld, positions 5856-5979]
C
[91 nt withheld, positions 5981-6071]
A
[49 nt withheld, positions 6073-6121]
CCTTTGACGTTGGAGTCCACGTTCTTT
[37 nt withheld, positions 6149-6185]
ACCCTATCTCGGTCTATTCTTTTGATTTATAAGGGATTTTGCCGATTTCGGCCTATTGGTTAAAAAATGA
GCTGATTTAACAAAAATTTAACGCGAATTAATTCTGTGGAATGTGTGTCAGTTAGGGTGTGGAAAGTCCC
CAGGCTCCCCAGCAGGCAGAAGTATGCAAAGCATGCATCTCAATTAGTCAGCAACCAGGTGTGGAAAGTC
CCCAGGCTCCCCAGCAGGCAGAAGTATGCAAAGCATGCATCTCAATTAGTCAGCAACCATAGTCCCGCCC
CTAACTCCGCCCATCCCGCCCCTAACTCCGCCCAGTTCCGCCCATTCTCCGCCCCATGGCTGACTAATTT
TTTTTATTTATGCAGAGGCCGAGGCCGCCTCTGCCTCTGAGCTATTCCAGAAGTAGTGAGGAGGCTTTTT
TGGAGGCCTAGGCTTTTGCAAAAAGCTCCCGGGAGCTTGTATATCCATTTTCGGATCTGATCAGCACGTG
TTGACAATTAATCATCGGCATAGTATATCGGCATAGTATAATACGACAAGGTGAGGAACTAAACCATGGC
CAAGTTGACCAGTGCCGTTCCGGTGCTCACCGCGCGCGACGTCGCCGGAGCGGTCGAGTTCTGGACCGAC
CGGCTCGGGTTCTCCCGGGACTTCGTGGAGGACGACTTCGCCGGTGTGGTCCGGGACGACGTGACCCTGT
TCATCAGCGCGGTCCAGGACCAGGTGGTGCCGGACAACACCCTGGCCTGGGTGTGGGTGCGCGGCCTGGA
CGAGCTGTACGCCGAGTGGTCGGAGGTCGTGTCCACGAACTTCCGGGACGCCTCCGGGCCGGCCATGACC
GAGATCGGCGAGCAGCCGTGGGGGCGGGAGTTCGCCCTGCGCGACCCGGCCGGCAACTGCGTGCACTTCG
TGGCCGAGGAGCAGGACTGACACGTGCTACGAGATTTCGATTCCACCGCCGCCTTCTATGAAAGGTTGGG
CTTCGGAATCGTTTTCCGGGACGCCGGCTGGATGATCCTCCAGCGCGGGGATCTCATGCTGGAGTTCTTC
GCCCACCCCAACTTGTTTATTGCAGCTTATAATGGTTACAAATAAAGCAATAGCATCACAAATTTCACAA
ATAAAGCATTTTTTTCACTGCATTCTAGTTGTGGTTTGTCCAAACTCATCAATGTATCTTATCATGTCTG
TATACCGTCGACCTCTAGCTAGAGCTTGGCGTAATCATGGTCATAGCTGTTTCCTGTGTGAAATTGTTAT
CCGCTCACAATTCCACACAACATACGAGCCGGAAGCATAAAGTGTAAAGCCTGGGGTGCCTAATGAGTGA
GCTAACTCACATTAATTGCGTTGCGCTCACTGCCCGCTTTCCAGTCGGGAAACCTGTCGTGCCAGCTGCA
TTAATGAATCGGCCAACGCGCGGGGAGAGGCGGTTTGCGTATTGGGCGCTCTTCCGCTTCCTCGCTCACT
GACTCGCTGCGCTCGGTCGTTCGGCTGCGGCGAGCGGTATCAGCTCACTCAAAGGCGGTAATACGGTTAT
CCACAGAATCAGGGGATAACGCAGGAAAGAACATGTGAGCAAAAGGCCAGCAAAAGGCCAGGAACCGTAA
AAAGGCCGCGTTGCTGGCGTTTTTCCATAGGCTCCGCCCCCCTGACGAGCATCACAAAAATCGACGCTCA
AGTCAGAGGTGGCGAAACCCGACAGGACTATAAAGATACCAGGCGTTTCCCCCTGGAAGCTCCCTCGTGC
GCTCTCCTGTTCCGACCCTGCCGCTTACCGGATACCTGTCCGCCTTTCTCCCTTCGGGAAGCGTGGCGCT
TTCTCATAGCTCACGCTGTAGGTATCTCAGTTCGGTGTAGGTCGTTCGCTCCAAGCTGGGCTGTGTGCAC
GAACCCCCCGTTCAGCCCGACCGCTGCGCCTTATCCGGTAACTATCGTCTTGAGTCCAACCCGGTAAGAC
ACGACTTATCGCCACTGGCAGCAGCCACTGGTAACAGGATTAGCAGAGCGAGGTATGTAGGCGGTGCTAC
AGAGTTCTTGAAGTGGTGGCCTAACTACGGCTACACTAGAAGAACAGTATTTGGTATCTGCGCTCTGCTG
AAGCCAGTTACCTTCGGAAAAAGAGTTGGTAGCTCTTGATCCGGCAAACAAACCACCGCTGGTAGCGGTG
GTTTTTTTGTTTGCAAGCAGCAGATTACGCGCAGAAAAAAAGGATCTCAAGAAGATCCTTTGATCTTTTC
TACGGGGTCTGACGCTCAGTGGAACGAAAACTCACGTTAAGGGATTTTGGTCATGAGATTATCAAAAAGG
ATCTTCACCTAGATCCTTTTAAATTAAAAATGAAGTTTTAAATCAATCTAAAGTATATATGAGTAAACTT
GGTCTGACAGTTACCAATGCTTAATCAGTGAGGCACCTATCTCAGCGATCTGTCTATTTCGTTCATCCAT
AGTTGCCTGACTCCCCGTCGTGTAGATAACTACGATACGGGAGGGCTTACCATCTGGCCCCAGTGCTGCA
ATGATACCGCGAGACCCACGCTCACCGGCTCCAGATTTATCAGCAATAAACCAGCCAGCCGGAAGGGCCG
AGCGCAGAAGTGGTCCTGCAACTTTATCCGCCTCCATCCAGTCTATTAATTGTTGCCGGGAAGCTAGAGT
AAGTAGTTCGCCAGTTAATAGTTTGCGCAACGTTGTTGCCATTGCTACAGGCATCGTGGTGTCACGCTCG
TCGTTTGGTATGGCTTCATTCAGCTCCGGTTCCCAACGATCAAGGCGAGTTACATGATCCCCCATGTTGT
GCAAAAAAGCGGTTAGCTCCTTCGGTCCTCCGATCGTTGTCAGAAGTAAGTTGGCCGCAGTGTTATCACT
CATGGTTATGGCAGCACTGCATAATTCTCTTACTGTCATGCCATCCGTAAGATGCTTTTCTGTGACTGGT
GAGTACTCAACCAAGTCATTCTGAGAATAGTGTATGCGGCGACCGAGTTGCTCTTGCCCGGCGTCAATAC
GGGATAATACCGCGCCACATAGCAGAACTTTAAAAGTGCTCATCATTGGAAAACGTTCTTCGGGGCGAAA
ACTCTCAAGGATCTTACCGCTGTTGAGATCCAGTTCGATGTAACCCACTCGTGCACCCAACTGATCTTCA
GCATCTTTTACTTTCACCAGCGTTTCTGGGTGAGCAAAAACAGGAAGGCAAAATGCCGCAAAAAAGGGAA
TAAGGGCGACACGGAAATGTTGAATACTCATACTCTTCCTTTTTCAATATTATTGAAGCATTTATCAGGG
TTATTGTCTCATGAGCGGATACATATTTGAATGTATTTAGAAAAATAAACAAATAGGGGTTCCGCGCACA
TTTCCCCGAAAAGTGCCACCTGACGTCGACGGATCGGGAGATCTCCCGATCCCCTATGGTGCACTCTCAG
TACAATCTGCTCTGATGCCGCATAGTTAAGCCAGTATCTGCTCCCTGCTTGTGTGTTGGAGGTCGCTGAG
TAGTGCGCGAGCAAAATTTAAGCTACAACAAGGCAAGGCTTGACCGACAATTGCATGAAGAATCTGCTTA
GGGTTAGGCGTTTTGCGCTGCTTCGCGATGTACGGGCCAGATATACGCGTTGACATTGATTATTGACTAG
TTATTAATAGTAATCAATTACGGGGTCATTAGTTCATAGCCCATATATGGAGTTCCGCGTTACATAACTT
ACGGTAAATGGCCCGCCTGGCTGACCGCCCAACGACCCCCGCCCATTGACGTCAATAATGACGTATGTTC
CCATAGTAACGCCAATAGGGACTTTCCATTGACGTCAATGGGTGGAG
