>Addgene plasmid #213002 | pBOBI TP53 S46D | depositor partial sequence | sequence record 415588 | P53 S46D
ATGGAGGAGCCGCAGTCAGATCCTAGCGTCGAGCCCCCTCTGAGTCAGGAAACATTTTCAGACCTATGGA
AACTACTTCCTGAAAACAACGTTCTGTCCCCCTTGCCGTCCCAAGCAATGGATGATTTGATGCTGGACCC
GGACGATATTGAACAATGGTTCACTGAAGACCCAGGTCCAGATGAAGCTCCCAGAATGCCAGAGGCTGCT
CCCCCCGTGGCCCCTGCACCAGCAGCTCCTACACCGGCGGCCCCTGCACCAGCCCCCTCCTGGCCCCTGT
CATCTTCTGTCCCTTCCCAGAAAACCTACCAGGGCAGCTACGGTTTCCGTCTGGGCTTCTTGCATTCTGG
GACAGCCAAGTCTGTGACTTGCACGTACTCCCCTGCCCTCAACAAGATGTTTTGCCAACTGGCCAAGACC
TGCCCTGTGCAGCTGTGGGTTGATTCCACACCCCCGCCCGGCACCCGCGTCCGCGCCATGGCCATCTACA
AGCAGTCACAGCACATGACGGAGGTTGTGAGGCGCTGCCCCCACCATGAGCGCTGCTCAGATAGCGATGG
TCTGGCCCCTCCTCAGCATCTTATCCGAGTGGAAGGAAATTTGCGTGTGGAGTATTTGGATGACAGAAAC
ACTTTTCGACATAGTGTGGTGGTGCCCTATGAGCCGCCTGAGGTTGGCTCTGACTGTACCACCATCCACT
ACAACTACATGTGTAACAGTTCCTGCATGGGCGGCATGAACCGGAGGCCCATCCTCACCATCATCACACT
GGAAGACTCCAGTGGTAATCTACTGGGACGGAACAGCTTTGAGGTGCGTGTTTGTGCCTGTCCTGGGAGA
GACCGGCGCACAGAGGAGGAGAATCTCCGCAAGAAAGGGGAGCCTCACCACGAGCTGCCCCCAGGGAGCA
CTAAGCGAGCACTGCCCAACAACACCAGCTCCTCTCCCCAGCCAAAGAAGAAACCACTGGATGGAGAATA
TTTCACCCTTCAGATCCGTGGGCGTGAGCGCTTCGAGATGTTCCGAGAGCTGAATGAGGCCTTGGAACTC
AAGGATGCCCAGGCTGGGAAGGAGCCAGGGGGGAGCAGGGCTCACTCCAGCCACCTGAAGTCCAAAAAGG
GTCAGTCTACCTCCCGCCATAAAAAACTCATGTTCAAGACAGAAGGGCCTGACTCAGACTGA
